>Addgene plasmid #223181 | pAAV-CMV-MCS-noATG-GFP | addgene full sequence | sequence record 443753 | Addgene NGS Result
CACAACGTCTATATCATGGCCGACAAGCAGAAGAACGGCATCAAGGTGAACTTCAAGATCCGCCACAACA
TCGAGGACGGCAGCGTGCAGCTCGCCGACCACTACCAGCAGAACACCCCCATCGGCGACGGCCCCGTGCT
GCTGCCCGACAACCACTACCTGAGCACCCAGTCCGCCCTGAGCAAAGACCCCAACGAGAAGCGCGATCAC
ATGGTCCTGCTGGAGTTCGTGACCGCCGCCGGGATCACTCTCGGCATGGACGAGCTGTACAAGTAATAAG
CTCGCGTGGTACCTCTAGAGTCGACCCGGGCGGCCTCGAGGACGGGGTGAACTACGCCTGAGGATCCGAT
CTTTTTCCCTCTGCCAAAAATTATGGGGACATCATGAAGCCCCTTGAGCATCTGACTTCTGGCTAATAAA
GGAAATTTATTTTCATTGCAATAGTGTGTTGGAATTTTTTGTGTCTCTCACTCGGAAGCAATTCGTTGAT
CTGAATTTCGACCACCCATAATACCCATTACCCTGGTAGATAAGTAGCATGGCGGGTTAATCATTAACTA
CAAGGAACCCCTAGTGATGGAGTTGGCCACTCCCTCTCTGCGCGCTCGCTCGCTCACTGAGGCCGGGCGA
CCAAAGGTCGCCCGACGCCCGGGCTTTGCCCGGGCGGCCTCAGTGAGCGAGCGAGCGCGCAGCCTTAATT
AACCTAATTCACTGGCCGTCGTTTTACAACGTCGTGACTGGGAAAACCCTGGCGTTACCCAACTTAATCG
CCTTGCAGCACATCCCCCTTTCGCCAGCTGGCGTAATAGCGAAGAGGCCCGCACCGATCGCCCTTCCCAA
CAGTTGCGCAGCCTGAATGGCGAATGGG
[124 nt withheld, positions 869-992]
C
[91 nt withheld, positions 994-1084]
A
[49 nt withheld, positions 1086-1134]
CCTTTGACGTTGGAGTCCACGTTCTTT
[37 nt withheld, positions 1162-1198]
ACCCTATCTCGGTCTATTCTTTTGATTTATAAGGGATTTTGCCGATTTCGGCCTATTGGTTAAAAAATGA
GCTGATTTAACAAAAATTTAACGCGAATTTTAACAAAATATTAACGCTTACAATTTAGGTGGCACTTTTC
GGGGAAATGTGCGCGGAACCCCTATTTGTTTATTTTTCTAAATACATTCAAATATGTATCCGCTCATGAG
ACAATAACCCTGATAAATGCTTCAATAATATTGAAAAAGGAAGAGTATGAGTATTCAACATTTCCGTGTC
GCCCTTATTCCCTTTTTTGCGGCATTTTGCCTTCCTGTTTTTGCTCACCCAGAAACGCTGGTGAAAGTAA
AAGATGCTGAAGATCAGTTGGGTGCACGAGTGGGTTACATCGAACTGGATCTCAACAGCGGTAAGATCCT
TGAGAGTTTTCGCCCCGAAGAACGTTTTCCAATGATGAGCACTTTTAAAGTTCTGCTATGTGGCGCGGTA
TTATCCCGTATTGACGCCGGGCAAGAGCAACTCGGTCGCCGCATACACTATTCTCAGAATGACTTGGTTG
AGTACTCACCAGTCACAGAAAAGCATCTTACGGATGGCATGACAGTAAGAGAATTATGCAGTGCTGCCAT
AACCATGAGTGATAACACTGCGGCCAACTTACTTCTGACAACGATCGGAGGACCGAAGGAGCTAACCGCT
TTTTTGCACAACATGGGGGATCATGTAACTCGCCTTGATCGTTGGGAACCGGAGCTGAATGAAGCCATAC
CAAACGACGAGCGTGACACCACGATGCCTGTAGCAATGGCAACAACGTTGCGCAAACTATTAACTGGCGA
ACTACTTACTCTAGCTTCCCGGCAACAATTAATAGACTGGATGGAGGCGGATAAAGTTGCAGGACCACTT
CTGCGCTCGGCCCTTCCGGCTGGCTGGTTTATTGCTGATAAATCTGGAGCCGGTGAGCGTGGGTCTCGCG
GTATCATTGCAGCACTGGGGCCAGATGGTAAGCCCTCCCGTATCGTAGTTATCTACACGACGGGGAGTCA
GGCAACTATGGATGAACGAAATAGACAGATCGCTGAGATAGGTGCCTCACTGATTAAGCATTGGTAACTG
TCAGACCAAGTTTACTCATATATACTTTAGATTGATTTAAAACTTCATTTTTAATTTAAAAGGATCTAGG
TGAAGATCCTTTTTGATAATCTCATGACCAAAATCCCTTAACGTGAGTTTTCGTTCCACTGAGCGTCAGA
CCCCGTAGAAAAGATCAAAGGATCTTCTTGAGATCCTTTTTTTCTGCGCGTAATCTGCTGCTTGCAAACA
AAAAAACCACCGCTACCAGCGGTGGTTTGTTTGCCGGATCAAGAGCTACCAACTCTTTTTCCGAAGGTAA
CTGGCTTCAGCAGAGCGCAGATACCAAATACTGTTCTTCTAGTGTAGCCGTAGTTAGGCCACCACTTCAA
GAACTCTGTAGCACCGCCTACATACCTCGCTCTGCTAATCCTGTTACCAGTGGCTGCTGCCAGTGGCGAT
AAGTCGTGTCTTACCGGGTTGGACTCAAGACGATAGTTACCGGATAAGGCGCAGCGGTCGGGCTGAACGG
GGGGTTCGTGCACACAGCCCAGCTTGGAGCGAACGACCTACACCGAACTGAGATACCTACAGCGTGAGCT
ATGAGAAAGCGCCACGCTTCCCGAAGGGAGAAAGGCGGACAGGTATCCGGTAAGCGGCAGGGTCGGAACA
GGAGAGCGCACGAGGGAGCTTCCAGGGGGAAACGCCTGGTATCTTTATAGTCCTGTCGGGTTTCGCCACC
TCTGACTTGAGCGTCGATTTTTGTGATGCTCGTCAGGGGGGCGGAGCCTATGGAAAAACGCCAGCAACGC
GGCCTTTTTACGGTTCCTGGCCTTTTGCTGGCCTTTTGCTCACATGTTCTTTCCTGCGTTATCCCCTGAT
TCTGTGGATAACCGTATTACCGCCTTTGAGTGAGCTGATACCGCTCGCCGCAGCCGAACGACCGAGCGCA
GCGAGTCAGTGAGCGAGGAAGCGGAAGAGCGCCCAATACGCAAACCGCCTCTCCCCGCGCGTTGGCCGAT
TCATTAATGCAGCTGGCACGACAGGTTTCCCGACTGGAAAGCGGGCAGTGAGCGCAACGCAATTAATGTG
AGTTAGCTCACTCATTAGGCACCCCAGGCTTTACACTTTATGCTTCCGGCTCGTATGTTGTGTGGAATTG
TGAGCGGATAACAATTTCACACAGGAAACAGCTATGACCATGATTACGCCAGATTTAATTAAGGCCTTAA
TTAGGCTGCGCGCTCGCTCGCTCACTGAGGCCGCCCGGGCAAAGCCCGGGCGTCGGGCGACCTTTGGTCG
CCCGGCCTCAGTGAGCGAGCGAGCGCGCAGAGAGGGAGTGGCCAACTCCATCACTAGGGGTTCCTTGTAG
TTAATGATTAACCCGCCATGCTACTTATCTACCAGGGTAATGGGGATCCTCTAGAACTATAGCTAGCCAG
ATATACGCGTTGACATTGATTATTGACTAGTTATTAATAGTAATCAATTACGGGGTCATTAGTTCATAGC
CCATATATGGAGTTCCGCGTTACATAACTTACGGTAAATGGCCCGCCTGGCTGACCGCCCAACGACCCCC
GCCCATTGACGTCAATAATGACGTATGTTCCCATAGTAACGCCAATAGGGACTTTCCATTGACGTCAATG
GGTGGAGTATTTACGGTAAACTGCCCACTTGGCAGTACATCAAGTGTATCATATGCCAAGTACGCCCCCT
ATTGACGTCAATGACGGTAAATGGCCCGCCTGGCATTATGCCCAGTACATGACCTTATGGGACTTTCCTA
CTTGGCAGTACATCTACGTATTAGTCATCGCTATTACCATGGTGATGCGGTTTTGGCAGTACATCAATGG
GCGTGGATAGCGGTTTGACTCACGGGGATTTCCAAGTCTCCACCCCATTGACGTCAATGGGAGTTTGTTT
TGGCACCAAAATCAACGGGACTTTCCAAAATGTCGTAACAACTCCGCCCCATTGACGCAAATGGGCGGTA
GGCGTGTACGGTGGGAGGTCTATATAAGCAGAGCTCCTCGAGAAGCGGCCGCACTACTCCGCGGACTACT
ACTAGTTTCACGAATTCAAGCTTGTGAGCAAGGGCGAGGAGCTGTTCACCGGGGTGGTGCCCATCCTGGT
CGAGCTGGACGGCGACGTAAACGGCCACAAGTTCAGCGTGTCCGGCGAGGGCGAGGGCGATGCCACCTAC
GGCAAGCTGACCCTGAAGTTCATCTGCACCACCGGCAAGCTGCCCGTGCCCTGGCCCACCCTCGTGACCA
CCCTGACCTACGGCGTGCAGTGCTTCAGCCGCTACCCCGACCACATGAAGCAGCACGACTTCTTCAAGTC
CGCCATGCCCGAAGGCTACGTCCAGGAGCGCACCATCTTCTTCAAGGACGACGGCAACTACAAGACCCGC
GCCGAGGTGAAGTTCGAGGGCGACACCCTGGTGAACCGCATCGAGCTGAAGGGCATCGACTTCAAGGAGG
ACGGCAACATCCTGGGGCACAAGCTGGAGTACAACTACAACAGC
Features (pLannotate 1.2.2; 15 found; start..end, strand, type, name):
    415..470     +  polyA_signal   β-globin poly(A) signal: rabbit β-globin polyadenylation signal (Gil and Proudfoot, 1987)
    563..693     +  repeat_region  AAV2 ITR (fragment): inverted terminal repeat of adeno-associated virus serotype 2 inverted
    707..864     +  CDS            lacZα (fragment): LacZα fragment of β-galactosidase; lacZ fragment
    869..1297    +  rep_origin     f1 ori (sequence partly withheld): f1 bacteriophage origin of replication; arrow indicates direction of (+) strand synthesis
   1350..1454    +  promoter       AmpR promoter: bla
   1455..2315    +  CDS            AmpR: β-lactamase; bla; confers resistance to ampicillin, carbenicillin, and related antibiotics
   2486..3074    +  rep_origin     ori: high-copy-number ColE1/pMB1/pBR322/pUC origin of replication
   3257..3349    +  CDS            lacI (fragment): lac repressor; lacI; The lac repressor binds to the lac operator to inhibit transcription in E. coli. This inhibition can be relieved by adding lactose or isopropyl-β-D-thiogalactopyranoside (IPTG).
   3362..3383    +  protein_bind   CAP binding site: CAP binding activates transcription in the presence of cAMP. E. coli catabolite activator protein
   3398..3428    +  promoter       lac promoter: promoter for the E. coli lac operon
   3436..3452    +  protein_bind   lac operator: The lac repressor binds to the lac operator to inhibit transcription in E. coli. This inhibition can be relieved by adding lactose or isopropyl-β-D-thiogalactopyranoside (IPTG). lac repressor encoded by lacI
   3513..3643    -  repeat_region  AAV2 ITR (fragment): inverted terminal repeat of adeno-associated virus serotype 2 inverted
   3730..4109    +  enhancer       CMV enhancer: human cytomegalovirus immediate early enhancer
   4110..4313    +  promoter       CMV promoter: human cytomegalovirus (CMV) immediate early promoter
   4369..273     +  CDS            EGFP (across the origin): EGFP is a basic (constitutively fluorescent) green fluorescent protein published in 1996, derived from Aequorea victoria. It is reported to be a rapidly-maturing weak dimer with moderate acid sensitivity.
