[The description below was written by a language model from this plasmid's Addgene catalogue record and pLannotate feature annotations shown in this document.]
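Description:
pAAV-CMV-MCS-noATG-GFP is an empty-backbone AAV transfer plasmid of about 4.8 kb, built on a pAAV backbone by inserting a synthesized multicloning site into an AAV-CMV-GFP parent. It is propagated in E. coli through a high-copy ColE1/pUC-type origin and selected with ampicillin via the β-lactamase gene and its own promoter. The backbone also carries an f1 phage origin and remnants of a lac cloning region (lacZα and lacI fragments, CAP site, lac promoter and operator), which lie outside the viral cassette and have no role in the payload. The recommended recombination-deficient growth strain fits the presence of the repeat-rich AAV ITRs, which are prone to rearrangement.

Between the two AAV2 inverted terminal repeats, both annotated as fragments, sits a single mammalian expression cassette: the human CMV immediate-early enhancer and promoter, a short interval before the reporter that presumably holds the MCS (not annotated as a feature), an EGFP coding sequence that spans the numbering origin of the circular record, and a rabbit β-globin polyadenylation signal. The ITRs are the cis elements needed for replication and packaging of the cassette into recombinant AAV particles when rep, cap and helper functions are supplied in trans.

According to the record, the GFP lacks its ATG start codon, so it should not be translated unless an upstream sequence cloned into the MCS provides an in-frame initiation codon. The plasmid is described as a negative control and comes from work on a drug-elicitable alternative splicing module for tunable AAV vector expression in the heart. It presumably also serves as a recipient for elements cloned upstream of GFP, although the record does not detail this use.
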