Addgene plasmid #223181: pAAV-CMV-MCS-noATG-GFP
Purpose: (Empty Backbone) A multicloning site (MCS) was synthesized and inserted into AAV-CMV-GFP to construct the AAV-CMV-MCS-(no ATG)-GFP negative control plasmid.
Depositing lab: Yuxuan Guo. Depositing organization: Peking University Health Science Center. Publication: The drug-elicitable alternative splicing module for tunable vector expression in the heart. Chen Z, Yang L, Zhang Y, Li J, Yang Y, Li Y, Fan L, Chen W, Miao L, Liu J, Chen G, Wang Z, Li Y, Gao F, Zhou J, Zheng L, Zhang Y, Zhao D, Pu WT, Yang K, Dong E, Guo Y. Nat Cardiovasc Res. 2025 Jun 13. doi: 10.1038/s44161-025-00665-7. PubMed 40514436.
Backbone
  Vector backbone: pAAV
  Vector type: AAV
Growth in bacteria
  Bacterial resistance: Ampicillin, 100 μg/mL
  Growth temperature: 37°C
  Growth strain: NEB Stable
  Copy number: Unknown
Terms and licenses: Academic/Nonprofit Terms; Industry Terms: Not Available to Industry
Depositor comments: Please visit https://doi.org/10.1101/2024.07.01.601517 for bioRxiv preprint.
How to cite: pAAV-CMV-MCS-noATG-GFP was a gift from Yuxuan Guo (Addgene plasmid # 223181 ; http://n2t.net/addgene:223181 ; RRID:Addgene_223181)
